Addgene plasmid #130172: pRDAX-489 GFP[1] L3 Stuffer/Intein1 L4 GFP[2] IRES mCherry GFP(1-9)
Purpose: PPI (BiFC/TriFC) assay vector
Depositing lab: Gary Lewin. Depositing organization: Max-Delbrueck-Centrum fuer Molekulare Medizin (MDC).
Backbone
  Vector backbone: custom built
  Vector type: Mammalian Expression
Growth in bacteria
  Bacterial resistance: Ampicillin, 100 μg/mL
  Growth temperature: 37°C
  Growth strain: DH5alpha
  Copy number: High Copy
Gene/Insert
  Gene/Insert name: GFP
  Species: M. musculus (mouse)
  Cloning method: Restriction Enzyme; 5′ cloning site unknown (unknown if destroyed); 3′ cloning site unknown (unknown if destroyed)
Terms and licenses: Academic/Nonprofit Terms; Industry Terms: Not Available to Industry
How to cite: pRDAX-489 GFP[1] L3 Stuffer/Intein1 L4 GFP[2] IRES mCherry GFP(1-9) was a gift from Gary Lewin (Addgene plasmid # 130172 ; http://n2t.net/addgene:130172 ; RRID:Addgene_130172)
