[The description below was written by a language model from this plasmid's Addgene catalogue record and pLannotate feature annotations shown in this document.]
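Description:
pRDAX-489 GFP[1] L3 Stuffer/Intein1 L4 GFP[2] IRES mCherry GFP(1-9) is a custom-built, 5.3 kb mammalian expression plasmid deposited as an assay vector for protein–protein interactions by bimolecular or trimolecular fluorescence complementation (BiFC/TriFC). It is maintained in E. coli at high copy through a ColE1/pUC-type origin and selected with ampicillin. The β-lactamase gene is driven by a cat promoter, and the bacterial module is insulated by phage T3Te and T7Te terminators and a tonB terminator.

The mammalian cassette is driven by a CMV enhancer joined to the chicken β-actin promoter (a CAG-style arrangement) and ends in a mouse PGK polyadenylation signal. A very short match to a Tet-responsive promoter just downstream of the promoter is probably an annotation artefact rather than a functional element. The name indicates that the first open reading frame consists of a small GFP fragment, linker L3, a stuffer/intein segment, linker L4 and a second small GFP fragment. The automated annotation detects only a short superfolder GFP fragment here, preceded by a region resembling part of chicken troponin C, which presumably corresponds to the stuffer or test insert, although the record does not say so. An EMCV IRES then allows translation of mCherry from the same transcript, followed by a large GFP fragment that matches the GFP(1-9) detector named in the title. How mCherry and GFP(1-9) are joined or separated is not annotated.

In a tripartite split-GFP design, the small GFP fragments complement GFP(1-9) to restore green fluorescence only when they are brought together. mCherry serves as an expression and normalisation marker. The catalogue lists the insert species as mouse, which does not fit the Aequorea-derived GFP parts.
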