Features (pLannotate 1.2.2; 15 found; start..end, strand, type, name):
    185..564     +  enhancer       CMV enhancer: human cytomegalovirus immediate early enhancer
    566..841     +  promoter       chicken β-actin promoter: No description available
    867..883     +  promoter       tight TRE promoter (fragment): Tet-responsive promoter PTight, consisting of seven tet operator sequences followed by the minimal CMV promoter
    904..1188    +  CDS            TNNC2 (fragment): TNNC2_CHICK - Experimental evidence at protein level: Swiss-Prot protein existence level 1. Troponin is the central regulatory protein of striated muscle contraction. Tn consists of three components: Tn-I which is the inhibitor of actomyosin ATPase, Tn-T which contains the binding site for tropomyosin and Tn-C. The binding of calcium to Tn-C abolishes the inhibitory action of Tn on actin filaments. From Gallus gallus (Chicken).
   1201..1254    +  CDS            Superfolder GFP (fragment): Superfolder GFP is a basic (constitutively fluorescent) green fluorescent protein published in 2005, derived from Aequorea victoria. It is reported to be a very rapidly-maturing weak dimer.
   1295..1881    +  misc_feature   IRES2: internal ribosome entry site (IRES) of the encephalomyocarditis virus (EMCV)
   1891..2595    +  CDS            mCherry: mCherry is a basic (constitutively fluorescent) red fluorescent protein published in 2004, derived from Discosoma sp.. It is reported to be a very rapidly-maturing monomer with low acid sensitivity.
   2668..3249    +  CDS            Trp-less GFP (fragment): Trp-less GFP is a fluorescent protein published in 2012, derived from Aequorea victoria.
   3280..3485    +  polyA_signal   PGK poly(A) signal (fragment): mouse phosphoglycerate kinase 1 polyadenylation signal
   3659..3688    +  terminator     T3Te terminator: phage T3 early transcription terminator
   3710..4297    +  rep_origin     ori: high-copy-number ColE1/pMB1/pBR322/pUC origin of replication
   4309..4336    -  terminator     T7Te terminator: phage T7 early transcription terminator
   4360..5220    -  CDS            AmpR: β-lactamase; bla; confers resistance to ampicillin, carbenicillin, and related antibiotics
   5221..5323    -  promoter       cat promoter: promoter of the E. coli cat gene encoding chloramphenicol acetyltransferase
   5324..2       -  terminator     tonB terminator (across the origin): bidirectional E. coli tonB-P14 transcription terminator
>Addgene plasmid #130172 | pRDAX-489 GFP[1] L3 Stuffer/Intein1 L4 GFP[2] IRES mCherry GFP(1-9) | addgene full sequence | sequence record 271329 | Addgene NGS Result
CTTTCTGCTATGGAGGTCAGGTATGATTTAAATGGTCAGTATTGAGCGATATCTAGAGAATTCGTATAGG
TCTTGTATTCAGTCTCGCACTTTAGACATGGTCTTCTGCTGCCCGTGGTCCTCTATTCGTCGGATGTTCT
GTCGATTCTTCCTGTCTATCTGGACTGGATCTGATATCATCGTCGACATTGATTATTGACTAGTTATTAA
TAGTAATCAATTACGGGGTCATTAGTTCATAGCCCATATATGGAGTTCCGCGTTACATAACTTACGGTAA
ATGGCCCGCCTGGCTGACCGCCCAACGACCCCCGCCCATTGACGTCAATAATGACGTATGTTCCCATAGT
AACGCCAATAGGGACTTTCCATTGACGTCAATGGGTGGAGTATTTACGGTAAACTGCCCACTTGGCAGTA
CATCAAGTGTATCATATGCCAAGTACGCCCCCTATTGACGTCAATGACGGTAAATGGCCCGCCTGGCATT
ATGCCCAGTACATGACCTTATGGGACTTTCCTACTTGGCAGTACATCTACGTATTAGTCATCGCTATTAC
CATGGTCGAGGTGAGCCCCACGTTCTGCTTCACTCTCCCCATCTCCCCCCCCTCCCCACCCCCAATTTTG
TATTTATTTATTTTTTAATTATTTTGTGCAGCGATGGGGGCGGGGGGGGGGGGGGCGCGCGCCAGGCGGG
GCGGGGCGGGGCGAGGGGCGGGGCGGGGCGAGGCGGAGAGGTGCGGCGGCAGCCAATCAGAGCGGCGCGC
TCCGAAAGTTTCCTTTTATGGCGAGGCGGCGGCGGCGGCGGCCCTATAAAAAGCGAAGCGCGCGGCGGGC
GGGAGTCGCTGCGTTGGGACTTAGCCTTTAGTGAACCGTCAGAATTAATTCAGATCGATCTACAGCGCCA
CCATGGATCTGCCTGATGACCACTACCTGAGCACACAGACCATCCTCTCCAAGGACCTTAACAGTGGAGG
CAGCGAAGAGGAACTGAGCGAGTGCTTCAGAATCTTCGACTTCGACGGCAACGGCTTCATCGACAGAGAG
GAGTTTGGCGACATCATCAGACTGACCGGCGAGCAGCTGACCGACGAGGACGTGGACGAGATCTTCGGCG
ACTCCGACACCGACAAGAACGGCAGAATCGATTTCGACGAGTTCCTGAAGATGGTGGAAAACGTGCAGGC
GTCGGGAGGCGAAAAGAGGGACCACATGGTGCTGCTCGAGTACGTCACAGCAGCTGGCATCACCGATGCC
AGCTAATGCTTAGATAAGTGAGAATTCAGATCCGCCCCTCTCCCTCCCCCCCCCCTAACGTTACTGGCCG
AAGCCGCTTGGAATAAGGCCGGTGTGCGTTTGTCTATATGTTATTTTCCACCATATTGCCGTCTTTTGGC
AATGTGAGGGCCCGGAAACCTGGCCCTGTCTTCTTGACGAGCATTCCTAGGGGTCTTTCCCCTCTCGCCA
AAGGAATGCAAGGTCTGTTGAATGTCGTGAAGGAAGCAGTTCCTCTGGTAGCTTCTTGAAGACAAACAAC
GTCTGTAGCGACCCTTTGCAGGCAGCGGAACCCCCCACCTGGCGACAGGTGCCTCTGCGGCCAAAAGCCA
CGTGTATAAGATACACCTGCAAAGGCGGCACAACCCCAGTGCCACGTTGTGAGTTGGATAGTTGTGGAAA
GAGTCAAATGGCTCTCCTCAAGCGTATTCAACAAGGGGCTGAAGGATGCCCAGAAGGTACCCCATTGTAT
GGGATCTGATCTGGGGCCTCGGTACACATGCTTTACATGTGTTTAGTCGAGGTTAAAAAAACGTCTAGGC
CCCCCGAACCACGGGGACGTGGTTTTCCTTTGAAAAACACGATGATAATATGGCCACAACCATGGGTGCA
GTGAGCAAGGGCGAGGAGGATAACATGGCCATCATCAAGGAGTTCATGCGCTTCAAGGTGCACATGGAGG
GCTCCGTGAACGGCCACGAGTTCGAGATCGAGGGCGAGGGCGAGGGCCGCCCCTACGAGGGCACCCAGAC
CGCCAAGCTGAAGGTGACCAAGGGTGGCCCCCTGCCCTTCGCCTGGGACATCCTGTCCCCTCAGTTCATG
TACGGCTCCAAGGCCTACGTGAAGCACCCCGCCGACATCCCCGACTACTTGAAGCTGTCCTTCCCCGAGG
GCTTCAAGTGGGAGCGCGTGATGAACTTCGAGGACGGCGGCGTGGTGACCGTGACCCAGGACTCCTCCCT
GCAGGACGGCGAGTTCATCTACAAGGTGAAGCTGCGCGGCACCAACTTCCCCTCCGACGGCCCCGTAATG
CAGAAGAAGACCATGGGCTGGGAGGCCTCCTCCGAGCGGATGTACCCCGAGGACGGCGCCCTGAAGGGCG
AGATCAAGCAGAGGCTGAAGCTGAAGGACGGCGGCCACTACGACGCTGAGGTCAAGACCACCTACAAGGC
CAAGAAGCCCGTGCAGCTGCCCGGCGCCTACAACGTCAACATCAAGTTGGACATCACCTCCCACAACGAG
GACTACACCATCGTGGAACAGTACGAACGCGCCGAGGGCCGCCACTCCACCGGCGGCATGGACGAGCTGT
ACAAGAGCGGCGCTACTAACTTCAGCCTGCTGAAGCAGGCTGGCGACGTGGAGGAGAACCCTGGACCTTC
TGGAAGAAAAGGCGAAGAGCTGTTTACAGGGGTTGTGCCTATCCTCATTGAGCTCGATGGAGATGTCAAC
GGCCACAAGTTCTTTGTGAGAGGGGAAGGAGAAGGTGACGCTACTATCGGCAAACTGTCTCTGAAGTTCA
TTTGCACTACCGGGAAGTTGCCCGTACCATGGCCAACACTGGTAACTACGCTGACATATGGAGTCCAGTG
TTTCAGCCGTTATCCGGATCACATGAAGAGGCATGACTTCTTTAAATCCGCAATGCCTGAGGGATATGTC
CAAGAGAGGACCATCTACTTTAAGGACGACGGTACCTACAAAACCCGAGCTGAAGTGAAGTTTGAGGGTG
ACACTCTGGTGAATCGGATTGAGCTCAAAGGCATCGACTTCAAGGAGGATGGCAACATCTTGGGCCATAA
GCTGGAGTACAACTTCAACAGTCACAAGGTGTACATCACAGCCGACAAACAGAACAATGGGATTAAGGCC
AACTTCACCATACGCCACAATGTGGAAGATGGCTCAGTCCAACTTGCGGACCATTACCAGCAGAATACGC
CTATAGGGGATGGACCCGTTCTTCTGCCCTAGGTTGCCTTGAGCATCTGACTTCTGGCTAAATTGATGAT
CTATTAAACAATAAAGATGTCCACATGGAAGTTTTTTCCTGTCATACTTTGTTAAGAAGGGTGAGAACAG
AGTACCTACATTTTGAATGGAAGGATTGGAGCTACGGGGGTGGGGGTGGGGTGGGATTAGATAAATGCCT
GCTCTTTACTGAAGGCTCTTTACTATTGCTTTATGATAATGTTTCATAGTTGGATCGAACACATATTGAT
CCTCGTCACAACCACACCAGCACACCTCAAATCCCACACCACTCCCACAATTACCATTCACTCAACAAAC
TCACACATCCCACGATAACGAATTCAAGCTTGATATCATTCAGGACGAGCCTCAGACTCCAGCGTAACTG
GACTGCAATCAACTCACTGGCTCACCTTCACGGGTGGGCCTTTCTTCGGTAGAAAATCAAAGGATCTTCT
TGAGATCCTTTTTTTCTGCGCGTAATCTGCTGCTTGCAAACAAAAAAACCACCGCTACCAGCGGTGGTTT
GTTTGCCGGATCAAGAGCTACCAACTCTTTTTCCGAGGTAACTGGCTTCAGCAGAGCGCAGATACCAAAT
ACTGTTCTTCTAGTGTAGCCGTAGTTAGGCCACCACTTCAAGAACTCTGTAGCACCGCCTACATACCTCG
CTCTGCTAATCCTGTTACCAGTGGCTGCTGCCAGTGGCGATAAGTCGTGTCTTACCGGGTTGGACTCAAG
ACGATAGTTACCGGATAAGGCGCAGCGGTCGGGCTGAACGGGGGGTTCGTGCACACAGCCCAGCTTGGAG
CGAACGACCTACACCGAACTGAGATACCTACAGCGTGAGCTATGAGAAAGCGCCACGCTTCCCGAAGGGA
GAAAGGCGGACAGGTATCCGGTAAGCGGCAGGGTCGGAACAGGAGAGCGCACGAGGGAGCTTCCAGGGGG
AAACGCCTGGTATCTTTATAGTCCTGTCGGGTTTCGCCACCTCTGACTTGAGCATCGATTTTTGTGATGC
TCGTCAGGGGGGCGGAGCCTATGGAAAAACGCCAGCAACGCAGAAAGGCCCACCCGAAGGTGAGCCAGGT
GATTACATTTGGGCCCTCATTACCAATGCTTAATCAGTGAGGCACCTATCTCAGCGATCTGTCTATTTCG
TTCATCCATAGTTGCCTGACTCCCCGTCGTGTAGATAACTACGATGCGGGAGGGCTTACCATCTGGCCCC
AGTGCTGCAATGATACCGCGAGAACCACGCTCACCGGCTCCAGATTTATCAGCAATAAACCAGCCAGCCG
GGAGGGCCGAGCGCAGAAGTGATCCTGCAACTTTATCCGCCTCCATCCAGTCTATTAATTGTTGCCGGGA
AGCTAGAGTAAGTAGTTCGCCAGTTAATAGTTTGCGCAACGTTGTTGCCATTGCTACAGGCATCGTGGTG
TCACGCTCGTCGTTTGGTATGGCTTCATTCAGCTCCGGTTCCCAACGATCAAGGCGAGTTACATGATCCC
CCATGTTGTGCAAAAAAGCGGTTAGCTCCTTCGGTCCTCCGATCGTTGCCAGAAGTAAGTTGGCCGCAGT
GTTATCACTCATGGTTATGGCAGCACTGCATAATTCTCTTACTGTCATGCCATCCGTGAGATGCTTTTCT
GTGACTGGTGAGTACTCAACCAAGTCATTCTGAGAATAGTGTATGCGGCGACCGAGTTGCTCTTGCCCGG
CGTCAATACGGGATAATACCGCGCCACATAGCAGAACTTTAAAAGTGCTCATCATTGGAAAACGTTCTTC
GGGGCGTAAACTCTCAAGGATCTTACCGCTGTTGAGATCCAGTTCGATGTAACCCACTCGTGCACCCAAC
TGATCTTCAGCATCTTTTACTTTCACCAGCGTTTCTGGGTGAGCAAAAACAGGAAGGCAAAATGCCGCAA
AAAAGGGAATAAGGGCGACACGGAAATGTTGAATACTCATTTTAGCTTCCTTAGCTCCTGAAAATCTCGA
TAACTCAAAAAATACGCCCGGTAGTGATCTTATTTCATTATGGTGAAAGTTGGAACCTCTTACGTGCCGA
TCAAGTCAAAAGCCTCCGGTCGGAGGCTTTTGA
